Addgene plasmid #171344: pFTK072
Purpose: Part Plasmid Entry Vector (LVL0) from the Fungal Modular Cloning ToolKit.
Depositing lab: Arnold Driessen. Depositing organization: University of Groningen. Publication: Modular Synthetic Biology Toolkit for Filamentous Fungi. Mozsik L, Pohl C, Meyer V, Bovenberg RAL, Nygard Y, Driessen AJM. ACS Synth Biol. 2021 Nov 2. doi: 10.1021/acssynbio.1c00260. PubMed 34726388.
Backbone
  Vector backbone: pICH41264
  Vector type: Bacterial Expression, Yeast Expression, Synthetic Biology
Growth in bacteria
  Bacterial resistance: Spectinomycin, 50 μg/mL
  Growth temperature: 37°C
  Growth strain: DH5alpha
  Copy number: High Copy
Gene/Insert
  Gene/Insert name: p300core HAT AD (for fusion)
  Species: Penicillium, Aspergillus, or other fungal sources
  Mutation: n/a
  Cloning method: Restriction Enzyme; 5′ cloning site Unknown (unknown if destroyed)
Terms and licenses: Academic/Nonprofit Terms; Industry Terms: Not Available to Industry
How to cite: pFTK072 was a gift from Arnold Driessen (Addgene plasmid # 171344 ; http://n2t.net/addgene:171344 ; RRID:Addgene_171344)
