[The description below was written by a language model from this plasmid's Addgene catalogue record and pLannotate feature annotations shown in this document.]
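Description:
pFTK072 is a level 0 (LVL0) part plasmid from the Fungal Modular Cloning ToolKit, a synthetic-biology collection for assembling expression constructs for filamentous fungi. It is built on the pICH41264 MoClo entry backbone and is a small plasmid of about 4.1 kb, intended for storage and propagation in E. coli rather than for direct expression. It replicates from a high-copy ColE1/pUC-type origin and is selected with spectinomycin through the aadA aminoglycoside adenylyltransferase gene, which is preceded by a bla-type promoter. The short integrase, gentamicin acetyltransferase and lacI fragments flagged in the feature table appear to be non-functional remnants carried along with the resistance cassette and the backbone's cloning region, not working genes.

The payload is a single coding part of roughly 1.85 kb, the p300 core histone acetyltransferase domain, catalogued as an activation domain "for fusion". The catalogue species field lists fungal sources in general terms for the toolkit, but the annotation identifies the sequence as the catalytic core of human E1A-associated protein p300 (EP300). No promoter, terminator or tag is annotated around it, which fits a basic part that gains its regulatory context only when combined with other parts. In modular cloning systems, such level 0 parts are released by Type IIS restriction enzymes and joined in a defined order into transcription units. The exact flanking sites and overhangs are not given in the record. The "for fusion" designation suggests the domain is meant to be joined in frame to a DNA-binding partner so that histone acetylation is recruited to a target locus for transcriptional activation, although the record names no specific fusion partner.
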