Features (pLannotate 1.2.2; 7 found; start..end, strand, type, name):
    110..214     +  promoter       AmpR promoter: bla
    205..285     -  CDS            int (fragment): INT2_ECOLX - Protein inferred from homology: Swiss-Prot protein existence level 3. Putative integrase believed to be involved in the insertion of antibiotic resistance genes into plasmids and transposons. From Escherichia coli.
    373..429     +  CDS            GmR (fragment): gentamycin acetyltransferase; aacC1; confers resistance to gentamycin
    436..1224    +  CDS            aadA: S3AD_ECOLX - Experimental evidence at protein level: Swiss-Prot protein existence level 1. Mediates bacterial resistance to the antibiotics streptomycin and spectinomycin. From Escherichia coli.
   1398..1986    +  rep_origin     ori: high-copy-number ColE1/pMB1/pBR322/pUC origin of replication
   2169..2218    +  CDS            lacI (fragment): lac repressor; lacI; The lac repressor binds to the lac operator to inhibit transcription in E. coli. This inhibition can be relieved by adding lactose or isopropyl-β-D-thiogalactopyranoside (IPTG).
   2249..4099    +  CDS            p300 core: catalytic histone acetyltransferase core of the human E1A-associated protein p300 (Delvecchio et al., 2013); EP300
>Addgene plasmid #171344 | pFTK072 | addgene full sequence | sequence record 351321 | Addgene NGS Result
GTGGCTCTTCAGTGGACGAAAGGGCCTCGTGATACGCCTATTTTTATAGGTTAATGTCATGATAATAATG
GTTTCTTAGACGTCAGGTGGCACTTTTCGGGGAAATGTGCGCGGAACCCCTATTTGTTTATTTTTCTAAA
TACATTCAAATATGTATCCGCTCATGAGACAATAACCCTGATAAATGCTTCAATAATATTGAAAAAGGAA
GAGTATGCGCTCACGCAACTGGTCCAGAACCTTGACCGAACGCAGCGGTGGTAACGGCGCAGTGGCGGTT
TTCATGGCTTGTTATGACTGTTTTTTTTTGGGGTACAGTCTATGCCTCGGGCATCCAAGCAGCAAGCGCG
TTACGCCGTGGGTCGATGTTTGATGTTATGGAGCAGCAACGATGTTACGCAGCAGGGCAGTCGCCCTAAA
ACAAAGTTAAACATCATGAGGGAAGCGGTGATCGCCGAAGTATCGACTCAACTATCAGAGGTAGTTGGCG
TCATCGAGCGCCATCTCGAACCGACGTTGCTGGCCGTACATTTGTACGGCTCCGCAGTGGATGGCGGCCT
GAAGCCACACAGCGATATTGATTTGCTGGTTACGGTGACCGTAAGGCTTGATGAAACAACGCGGCGAGCT
TTGATCAACGACCTTTTGGAAACTTCGGCTTCCCCTGGAGAGAGCGAGATTCTCCGCGCTGTAGAAGTCA
CCATTGTTGTGCACGACGACATCATTCCGTGGCGTTATCCAGCTAAGCGCGAACTGCAATTTGGAGAATG
GCAGCGCAATGACATTCTTGCAGGTATCTTCGAGCCAGCCACGATCGACATTGATCTGGCTATCTTGCTG
ACAAAAGCAAGAGAACATAGCGTTGCCTTGGTAGGTCCAGCGGCGGAGGAACTCTTTGATCCGGTTCCTG
AACAGGATCTATTTGAGGCGCTAAATGAAACCTTAACGCTATGGAACTCGCCGCCCGACTGGGCTGGCGA
TGAGCGAAATGTAGTGCTTACGTTGTCCCGCATTTGGTACAGCGCAGTAACCGGCAAAATCGCGCCGAAG
GATGTCGCTGCCGACTGGGCAATGGAGCGCCTGCCGGCCCAGTATCAGCCCGTCATACTTGAAGCTAGAC
AGGCTTATCTTGGACAAGAAGAAGATCGCTTGGCCTCGCGCGCAGATCAGTTGGAAGAATTTGTCCATTA
CGTAAAAGGCGAGATCACCAAGGTAGTCGGCAAATAACTGTCAGACCAAGTTTACTCATATATACTTTAG
ATTGATTTAAAACTTCATTTTTAATTTAAAAGGATCTAGGTGAAGATCCTTTTTGATAATCTCATGACCA
AAATCCCTTAACGTGAGTTTTCGTTCCACTGAGCGTCAGACCCCGTAGAAAAGATCAAAGGATCTTCTTG
AGATCCTTTTTTTCTGCGCGTAATCTGCTGCTTGCAAACAAAAAAACCACCGCTACCAGCGGTGGTTTGT
TTGCCGGATCAAGAGCTACCAACTCTTTTTCCGAAGGTAACTGGCTTCAGCAGAGCGCAGATACCAAATA
CTGTTCTTCTAGTGTAGCCGTAGTTAGGCCACCACTTCAAGAACTCTGTAGCACCGCCTACATACCTCGC
TCTGCTAATCCTGTTACCAGTGGCTGCTGCCAGTGGCGATAAGTCGTGTCTTACCGGGTTGGACTCAAGA
CGATAGTTACCGGATAAGGCGCAGCGGTCGGGCTGAACGGGGGGTTCGTGCACACAGCCCAGCTTGGAGC
GAACGACCTACACCGAACTGAGATACCTACAGCGTGAGCTATGAGAAAGCGCCACGCTTCCCGAAGGGAG
AAAGGCGGACAGGTATCCGGTAAGCGGCAGGGTCGGAACAGGAGAGCGCACGAGGGAGCTTCCAGGGGGA
AACGCCTGGTATCTTTATAGTCCTGTCGGGTTTCGCCACCTCTGACTTGAGCGTCGATTTTTGTGATGCT
CGTCAGGGGGGCGGAGCCTATGGAAAAACGCCAGCAACGCGGCCTTTTTACGGTTCCTGGCCTTTTGCTG
GCCTTTTGCTCACATGTTCTTTCCTGCGTTATCCCCTGATTCTGTGGATAACCGTATTACCGCCTTTGAG
TGAGCTGATACCGCTCGCCGCAGCCGAACGACCGAGCGCAGCGAGTCAGTGAGCGAGGAAGCGGAAGAGC
GCCCAATACGCAAACCGCCTCTCCCCGCGCGTTGGCCGATTCATTAATCACTCTGTGGTCTCAAGGTCCG
GGCGCGCCATTTTCAAACCAGAAGAACTACGACAGGCACTGATGCCAACTTTGGAGGCACTTTACCGTCA
GGATCCAGAATCCCTTCCCTTTCGTCAACCTGTGGACCCTCAGCTTTTAGGAATCCCTGATTACTTTGAT
ATTGTGAAGAGCCCCATGGATCTTTCTACCATTAAGAGGAAGTTAGACACTGGACAGTATCAGGAGCCCT
GGCAGTATGTCGATGATATTTGGCTTATGTTCAATAATGCCTGGTTATATAACCGGAAAACATCACGGGT
ATACAAATACTGCTCCAAGCTCTCTGAGGTCTTTGAACAAGAAATTGACCCAGTGATGCAAAGCCTTGGA
TACTGTTGTGGCAGAAAGTTGGAGTTCTCTCCACAGACACTGTGTTGCTACGGCAAACAGTTGTGCACAA
TACCTCGTGATGCCACTTATTACAGTTACCAGAACAGGTATCATTTCTGTGAGAAGTGTTTCAATGAGAT
CCAAGGGGAGAGCGTTTCTTTGGGGGATGACCCTTCCCAGCCTCAAACTACAATAAATAAAGAACAATTT
TCCAAGAGAAAAAATGACACACTGGATCCTGAACTGTTTGTTGAATGTACAGAGTGCGGAAGAAAGATGC
ATCAGATCTGTGTCCTTCACCATGAGATCATCTGGCCTGCTGGATTCGTCTGTGATGGCTGTTTAAAGAA
AAGTGCACGAACTAGGAAAGAAAATAAGTTTTCTGCTAAAAGGTTGCCATCTACCAGACTTGGCACCTTT
CTAGAGAATCGTGTGAATGACTTTCTGAGGCGACAGAATCACCCTGAGTCAGGAGAGGTCACTGTTAGAG
TAGTTCATGCTTCTGACAAAACCGTGGAAGTAAAACCAGGCATGAAAGCAAGGTTTGTGGACAGTGGAGA
GATGGCAGAATCCTTTCCATACCGAACCAAAGCCCTCTTTGCCTTTGAAGAAATTGATGGTGTTGACCTG
TGCTTCTTTGGCATGCATGTTCAAGAGTATGGCTCTGACTGCCCTCCACCCAACCAGAGGAGAGTATACA
TATCTTACCTCGATAGTGTTCATTTCTTCCGTCCTAAATGCTTGAGGACTGCAGTCTATCATGAAATCCT
AATTGGATATTTAGAATATGTCAAGAAATTAGGTTACACAACAGGGCATATTTGGGCATGTCCACCAAGT
GAGGGAGATGATTATATCTTCCATTGCCATCCTCCTGACCAGAAGATACCCAAGCCCAAGCGACTGCAGG
AATGGTACAAAAAAATGCTTGACAAGGCTGTATCAGAGCGTATTGTCCATGACTACAAGGATATTTTTAA
ACAAGCTACTGAAGATAGATTAACAAGTGCAAAGGAATTGCCTTATTTCGAGGGTGATTTCTGGCCCAAT
GTTCTGGAAGAAAGCATTAAGGAACTGGAACAGGAGGAAGAAGAGAGAAAACGAGAGGAAAACACCAGCA
ATGAAAGCACAGATGTGACCAAGGGAGACAGCAAAAATGCTAAAAAGAAGAATAATAAGAAAACCAGCAA
AAATAAGAGCAGCCTGAGTAGGGGCAACAAGAAGAAACCCGGGATGCCCAATGTATCTAACGACCTCTCA
CAGAAACTATATGCCACCATGGAGAAGCATAAAGAGGTATTCTTTGTGATCCGCCTCATTGCTGGCCCTG
CTGCCAACTCCCTGCCTCCCATTGTTGATCCTGATCCTCTCATCCCCTGCGATCTGATGGATGGTCGGGA
TGCGTTTCTCACGCTGGCAAGGGACAAGCACCTGGAGTTCTCTTCACTCCGAAGAGCCCAGTGGTCCACC
ATGTGCATGCTGGTGGAGCTGCACACGCAGAGCCAGGACTTCGTGAGACCACGAA
